>Addgene plasmid #89123 | FLAG-ARF | addgene full sequence | sequence record 175732 | Addgene NGS Result
GACATTGATTATTGACTAGTTATTAATAGTAATCAATTACGGGGTCATTAGTTCATAGCCCATATATGGA
GTTCCGCGTTACATAACTTACGGTAAATGGCCCGCCTGGCTGACCGCCCAACGACCCCCGCCCATTGACG
TCAATAATGACGTATGTTCCCATAGTAACGCCAATAGGGACTTTCCATTGACGTCAATGGGTGGAGTATT
TACGGTAAACTGCCCACTTGGCAGTACATCAAGTGTATCATATGCCAAGTCCGCCCCCTATTGACGTCAA
TGACGGTAAATGGCCCGCCTGGCATTATGCCCAGTACATGACCTTACGGGACTTTCCTACTTGGCAGTAC
ATCTACGTATTAGTCATCGCTATTACCATGGTGATGCGGTTTTGGCAGTACACCAATGGGCGTGGATAGC
GGTTTGACTCACGGGGATTTCCAAGTCTCCACCCCATTGACGTCAATGGGAGTTTGTTTTGGCACCAAAA
TCAACGGGACTTTCCAAAATGTCGTAATAACCCCGCCCCGTTGACGCAAATGGGCGGTAGGCGTGTACGG
TGGGAGGTCTATATAAGCAGAGCTCGTTTAGTGAACCGTCAGAATTGATCTACCATGGACTACAAAGACG
ATGACGACAAGCTTGCGGCCGACGAATTCGTGCGCAGGTTCTTGGTGACCCTCCGGATTCGGCGCGCGTG
CGGCCCGCCGCGAGTGAGGGTTTTCGTGGTTCACATCCCGCGGCTCACGGGGGAGTGGGCAGCGCCAGGG
GCGCCCGCCGCTGTGGCCCTCGTGCTGATGCTACTGAGGAGCCAGCGTCTAGGGCAGCAGCCGCTTCCTA
GAAGACCAGGTCATGATGATGGGCAGCGCCCGAGTGGCGGAGCTGCTGCTGCTCCACGGCGCGGAGCCCA
ACTGCGCCGACCCCGCCACTCTCACCCGACCCGTGCACGACGCTGCCCGGGAGGGCTTCCTGGACACGCT
GGTGGTGCTGCACCGGGCCGGGGCGCGGCTGGACGTGCGCGATGCCTGGGGCCGTCTGCCCGTGGACCTG
GCTGAGGAGCTGGGCCATCGCGATGTCGCACGGTACCTGCGCGCGGCTGCGGGGGGCACCAGAGGCAGTA
ACCATGCCCGCATAGATGCCGCGGAAGGTCCCTCAGACATCCCCGATTGAAAGAACCAGAGAGGCTCTGA
GAAACCTCGGGATCCCGGGTGGCATCCCTGTGACCCCTCCCCAGTGCCTCTCCTGGCCCTGGAAGTTGCC
ACTCCAGTGCCCACCAGCCTTGTCCTAATAAAATTAAGTTGCATCATTTTGTCTGACTAGGTGTCCTTCT
ATAATATTATGGGGTGGAGGGGGGTGGTATGGAGCAAGGGGCAAGTTGGGAAGACAACCTGTAGGGCCTG
CGGGGTCTATTGGGAACCAAGCTGGAGTGCAGTGGCACAATCTTGGCTCACTGCAATCTCCGCCTCCTGG
GTTCAAGCGATTCTCCTGCCTCAGCCTCCCGAGTTGTTGGGATTCCAGGCATGCATGACCAGGCTCAGCT
AATTTTTGTTTTTTTGGTAGAGACGGGGTTTCACCATATTGGCCAGGCTGGTCTCCAACTCCTAATCTCA
GGTGATCTACCCACCTTGGCCTCCCAAATTGCTGGGATTACAGGCGTGAACCACTGCTCCCTTCCCTGTC
CTTCTGATTTTAAAATAACTATACCAGCAGGAGGACGTCCAGACACAGCATAGGCTACCTGGCCATGCCC
AACCGGTGGGACATTTGAGTTGCTTGCTTGGCACTGTCCTCTCATGCGTTGGGTCCACTCAGTAGATGCC
TGTTGAATTGGGTACGCGGCCAGCTTGGCTGTGGAATGTGTGTCAGTTAGGGTGTGGAAAGTCCCCAGGC
TCCCCAGCAGGCAGAAGTATGCAAAGCATGCATCTCAATTAGTCAGCAACCAGGTGTGGAAAGTCCCCAG
GCTCCCCAGCAGGCAGAAGTATGCAAAGCATGCATCTCAATTAGTCAGCAACCATAGTCCCGCCCCTAAC
TCCGCCCATCCCGCCCCTAACTCCGCCCAGTTCCGCCCATTCTCCGCCCCATGGCTGACTAATTTTTTTT
ATTTATGCAGAGGCCGAGGCCGCCTCGGCCTCTGAGCTATTCCAGAAGTAGTGAGGAGGCTTTTTTGGAG
GCCTAGGCTTTTGCAAAAAGCTCCTCGAGGAACTGAAAAACCAGAAAGTTAATTCCCTATAGTGAGTCGT
ATTAAATTCGTAATCATGTCATAGCTGTTTCCTGTGTGAAATTGTTATCCGCTCACAATTCCACACAACA
TACGAGCCGGAAGCATAAAGTGTAAAGCCTGGGGTGCCTAATGAGTGAGCTAACTCACATTAATTGCGTT
GCGCTCACTGCCCGCTTTCCAGTCGGGAAACCTGTCGTGCCAGCTGCATTAATGAATCGGCCAACGCGCG
GGGAGAGGCGGTTTGCGTATTGGGCGCTCTTCCGCTTCCTCGCTCACTGACTCGCTGCGCTCGGTCGTTC
GGCTGCGGCGAGCGGTATCAGCTCACTCAAAGGCGGTAATACGGTTATCCACAGAATCAGGGGATAACGC
AGGAAAGAACATGTGAGCAAAAGGCCAGCAAAAGGCCAGGAACCGTAAAAAGGCCGCGTTGCTGGCGTTT
TTCCATAGGCTCCGCCCCCCTGACGAGCATCACAAAAATCGACGCTCAAGTCAGAGGTGGCGAAACCCGA
CAGGACTATAAAGATACCAGGCGTTTCCCCCTGGAAGCTCCCTCGTGCGCTCTCCTGTTCCGACCCTGCC
GCTTACCGGATACCTGTCCGCCTTTCTCCCTTCGGGAAGCGTGGCGCTTTCTCATAGCTCACGCTGTAGG
TATCTCAGTTCGGTGTAGGTCGTTCGCTCCAAGCTGGGCTGTGTGCACGAACCCCCCGTTCAGCCCGACC
GCTGCGCCTTATCCGGTAACTATCGTCTTGAGTCCAACCCGGTAAGACACGACTTATCGCCACTGGCAGC
AGCCACTGGTAACAGGATTAGCAGAGCGAGGTATGTAGGCGGTGCTACAGAGTTCTTGAAGTGGTGGCCT
AACTACGGCTACACTAGAAGAACAGTATTTGGTATCTGCGCTCTGCTGAAGCCAGTTACCTTCGGAAAAA
GAGTTGGTAGCTCTTGATCCGGCAAACAAACCACCGCTGGTAGCGGTGGTTTTTTTGTTTGCAAGCAGCA
GATTACGCGCAGAAAAAAAGGATCTCAAGAAGATCCTTTGATCTTTTCTACGGGGTCTGACGCTCAGTGG
AACGAAAACTCACGTTAAGGGATTTTGGTCATGAGATTATCAAAAAGGATCTTCACCTAGATCCTTTTAA
ATTAAAAATGAAGTTTTAAATCAATCTAAAGTATATATGAGTAAACTTGGTCTGACAGTTACCAATGCTT
AATCAGTGAGGCACCTATCTCAGCGATCTGTCTATTTCGTTCATCCATAGTTGCCTGACTCCCCGTCGTG
TAGATAACTACGATACGGGAGGGCTTACCATCTGGCCCCAGTGCTGCAATGATACCGCGAGACCCACGCT
CACCGGCTCCAGATTTATCAGCAATAAACCAGCCAGCCGGAAGGGCCGAGCGCAGAAGTGGTCCTGCAAC
TTTATCCGCCTCCATCCAGTCTATTAATTGTTGCCGGGAAGCTAGAGTAAGTAGTTCGCCAGTTAATAGT
TTGCGCAACGTTGTTGCCATTGCTACAGGCATCGTGGTGTCACGCTCGTCGTTTGGTATGGCTTCATTCA
GCTCCGGTTCCCAACGATCAAGGCGAGTTACATGATCCCCCATGTTGTGCAAAAAAGCGGTTAGCTCCTT
CGGTCCTCCGATCGTTGTCAGAAGTAAGTTGGCCGCAGTGTTATCACTCATGGTTATGGCAGCACTGCAT
AATTCTCTTACTGTCATGCCATCCGTAAGATGCTTTTCTGTGACTGGTGAGTACTCAACCAAGTCATTCT
GAGAATAGTGTATGCGGCGACCGAGTTGCTCTTGCCCGGCGTCAATACGGGATAATACCGCGCCACATAG
CAGAACTTTAAAAGTGCTCATCATTGGAAAACGTTCTTCGGGGCGAAAACTCTCAAGGATCTTACCGCTG
TTGAGATCCAGTTCGATGTAACCCACTCGTGCACCCAACTGATCTTCAGCATCTTTTACTTTCACCAGCG
TTTCTGGGTGAGCAAAAACAGGAAGGCAAAATGCCGCAAAAAAGGGAATAAGGGCGACACGGAAATGTTG
AATACTCATACTCTTCCTTTTTCAATATTATTGAAGCATTTATCAGGGTTATTGTCTCATGAGCGGATAC
ATATTTGAATGTATTTAGAAAAATAAACAAATAGGGGTTCCGCGCACATTTCCCCGAAAAGTGCCACCTG
[124 nt withheld, positions 4411-4534]
C
[91 nt withheld, positions 4536-4626]
A
[49 nt withheld, positions 4628-4676]
CCTTTGACGTTGGAGTCCACGTTCTTT
[37 nt withheld, positions 4704-4740]
ACCCTATCTCGGTCTATTCTTTTGATTTATAAGGGATTTTGCCGATTTCGGCCTATTGGTTAAAAAATGA
GCTGATTTAACAAAAATTTAACGCGAATTTTAACAAAATATTAACGCTTACAATTTCCATTCGCCATTCA
GGCTGCGCAACTGTTGGGAAGGGCGATCGGTGCGGGCCTCTTCGCTATTACGCCAGCTGGCGAAAGGGGG
ATGTGCTGCAAGGCGATTAAGTTGGGTAACGCCAGGGTTTTCCCAGTCACGACGTTGTAAAACGACGGCC
AGTGCCAAGCTGATCTATACATTGAATCAATATTGGCAATTAGCCATATTAGTCATTGGTTATATAGCAT
AAATCAATATTGGCTATTGGCCATTGCATACGTTGTATCTATATCATAATATGTACATTTATATTGGCTC
ATGTCCAATATGACCGCCATGTT
Features (pLannotate 1.2.2; 16 found; start..end, strand, type, name):
      1..380     +  enhancer       CMV enhancer: human cytomegalovirus immediate early enhancer
    382..581     +  promoter       CMV promoter: human cytomegalovirus (CMV) immediate early promoter
    617..637     +  CDS            3xFLAG (fragment): three tandem FLAG® epitope tags
    660..1052    +  CDS            CDKN2A: ARF_HUMAN - Also known as CDKN2 From Homo sapiens (Human).
   1207..1829    +  polyA_signal   hGH poly(A) signal: human growth hormone polyadenylation signal
   1858..2187    +  promoter       SV40 promoter: SV40 enhancer and early promoter
   2226..2244    -  promoter       T7 promoter: promoter for bacteriophage T7 RNA polymerase
   2282..2298    -  protein_bind   lac operator: The lac repressor binds to the lac operator to inhibit transcription in E. coli. This inhibition can be relieved by adding lactose or isopropyl-β-D-thiogalactopyranoside (IPTG). lac repressor encoded by lacI
   2306..2336    -  promoter       lac promoter: promoter for the E. coli lac operon
   2351..2372    -  protein_bind   CAP binding site: CAP binding activates transcription in the presence of cAMP. E. coli catabolite activator protein
   2385..2477    -  CDS            lacI (fragment): lac repressor; lacI; The lac repressor binds to the lac operator to inhibit transcription in E. coli. This inhibition can be relieved by adding lactose or isopropyl-β-D-thiogalactopyranoside (IPTG).
   2660..3248    -  rep_origin     ori: high-copy-number ColE1/pMB1/pBR322/pUC origin of replication
   3419..4279    -  CDS            AmpR: β-lactamase; bla; confers resistance to ampicillin, carbenicillin, and related antibiotics
   4280..4384    -  promoter       AmpR promoter: bla
   4411..4839    +  rep_origin     f1 ori (sequence partly withheld): f1 bacteriophage origin of replication; arrow indicates direction of (+) strand synthesis
   4870..5024    -  CDS            lacZα (fragment): LacZα fragment of β-galactosidase; lacZ fragment
