[The description below was written by a language model from this plasmid's Addgene catalogue record and pLannotate feature annotations shown in this document.]
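Description:
FLAG-ARF is a mammalian expression plasmid built on the pCMV5 Flag b backbone that produces the human p14-ARF tumor suppressor, the alternative reading frame product of the CDKN2A locus, with an N-terminal FLAG epitope supplied by the vector. The sequenced plasmid is 5,183 nt. It is maintained in E. coli through a high-copy ColE1/pUC-type origin and selected with ampicillin via the β-lactamase gene and its native promoter. An f1 phage origin is also present, which in principle allows single-stranded DNA production.

The expression cassette consists of the human cytomegalovirus immediate early enhancer and promoter, followed by a short FLAG-coding segment. The annotation software labels this segment as a fragment of 3xFLAG, but its length is consistent with a single epitope. Next comes the ARF open reading frame, cloned between EcoRI and BamHI sites that were both retained, and a human growth hormone polyadenylation signal terminates the transcript. The catalogue lists the insert as 546 bp, whereas the annotated CDKN2A match spans about 390 bp, so the cloned fragment probably includes flanking sequence beyond the coding region. Downstream lies an SV40 enhancer/early promoter region, which in the table drives no annotated gene. No mammalian selection marker is annotated, so the plasmid appears suited to transient transfection. The remaining lac promoter/operator, lacI and lacZα fragments and the T7 promoter are backbone remnants.

The construct is intended for expressing epitope-tagged p14-ARF in mammalian cells, allowing detection or immunoprecipitation with anti-FLAG antibodies. The associated study examined post-translational down-regulation of melanoma antigen MAGE-A11 by ARF.
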