Addgene plasmid #89123: FLAG-ARF
Purpose: mammalian expression of p14-hARF with N-terminal FLAG tag
Depositing lab: Elizabeth Wilson. Depositing organization: University of North Carolina at Chapel Hill. Publication: Post-translational Down-regulation of Melanoma Antigen-A11 (MAGE-A11) by Human p14-ARF Tumor Suppressor. Minges JT, Grossman G, Zhang P, Kafri T, Wilson EM. J Biol Chem. 2015 Oct 9;290(41):25174-87. doi: 10.1074/jbc.M115.663641. Epub 2015 Sep 1. PubMed 26330556.
Backbone
  Vector backbone: pCMV5 Flag b
  Vector type: Mammalian Expression
Growth in bacteria
  Bacterial resistance: Ampicillin, 100 μg/mL
  Growth temperature: 37°C
  Growth strain: DH5alpha
  Copy number: High Copy
Gene/Insert
  Gene/Insert name: p14-hARF (alt name: human ARF)
  Species: H. sapiens (human)
  Insert size (bp): 546
  Entrez Gene: CDKN2A (a.k.a. ARF, CAI2, CDK4I, CDKN2, CMM2, INK4, INK4A, MLM, MTS-1, MTS1, P14, P14ARF, P16, P16-INK4A, P16INK4, P16INK4A, P19, P19ARF, TP16)
  Promoter: CMV
  Tag / fusion protein: FLAG (N terminal on backbone)
  Cloning method: Restriction Enzyme; 5′ cloning site EcoRI (not destroyed); 3′ cloning site BamHI (not destroyed)
  Sequencing primers: 5′ CMV-F
Terms and licenses: Academic/Nonprofit Terms; Industry Terms: Not Available to Industry
How to cite: FLAG-ARF was a gift from Elizabeth Wilson (Addgene plasmid # 89123 ; http://n2t.net/addgene:89123 ; RRID:Addgene_89123)
